Addgene plasmid #163769: pAC8_GWs-Lox (VE5589)
Purpose: Transfer vector for gene expression to generate recombinant baculoviruses by homologous recombination. Contains expression cassette under the pH promoter.
Depositing lab: Arnaud Poterszman. Depositing organization: Institut de Genetique et de Biologie Moleculaire et Cellulaire (IGBMC). Publication: HR-Bac, a toolbox based on homologous recombination for expression, screening and production of multiprotein complexes using the baculovirus expression system. Kolesnikova O, Zachayus A, Pichard S, Osz J, Rochel N, Rossolillo P, Kolb-Cheynel I, Troffer-Charlier N, Compe E, Bensaude O, Berger I, Poterszman A. Sci Rep. 2022 Feb 7;12(1):2030. doi: 10.1038/s41598-021-04715-5. PubMed 35132103.
Backbone
  Vector backbone: pBAcPAK8
  Backbone manufacturer: Clontech
  Modifications to backbone: The pAC8_ GWs-Lox (VE5589) is a derivative of pBAcPAK8 (Clontech) for generation of recombinant baculoviruses by homologous recombination. It contains an expression cassette composed of one baculovirus late promoter (PH). Insertion of DNA sequence is typically performed by Gateway® LR reaction.
  Vector type: Insect Expression
Growth in bacteria
  Bacterial resistance: Ampicillin, 100 μg/mL
  Growth temperature: 37°C
  Growth strain: ccdB Survival
  Copy number: High Copy
Gene/Insert
  Gene/Insert name: no insert
  Promoter: PH
  Tag / fusion protein: no tag
  Cloning method: Gateway Cloning
  Sequencing primers: 5′ ACCATCTCGCAAATAAATAA
Terms and licenses: Academic/Nonprofit Terms; Industry Terms: Not Available to Industry
How to cite: pAC8_GWs-Lox (VE5589) was a gift from Arnaud Poterszman (Addgene plasmid # 163769 ; http://n2t.net/addgene:163769 ; RRID:Addgene_163769)
