[The description below was written by a language model from this plasmid's Addgene catalogue record and pLannotate feature annotations shown in this document.]
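Description:
pAC8_GWs-Lox (VE5589) is an empty insect-expression transfer vector derived from pBacPAK8, designed to generate recombinant baculoviruses by homologous recombination rather than by transposition. In E. coli it replicates from a high-copy ColE1/pUC-type origin and is selected with ampicillin through the bla gene; an M13 phage origin is also annotated. Because the plasmid carries an intact ccdB toxin gene, it has to be maintained in a ccdB-tolerant strain, as the record indicates.

The payload is a Gateway destination cassette placed downstream of the AcMNPV polyhedrin (PH) very late promoter. Between the attR1 and attR2 sites lie a chloramphenicol resistance gene and ccdB. An LR reaction with an entry clone swaps this segment for the gene of interest, and loss of ccdB provides counter-selection against unrecombined vector in standard strains. No insert or tag is present in the deposited plasmid.

The cassette is flanked on one side by lef2/ORF603 sequences and on the other by a region containing part of ORF1629. These are the viral homology arms that direct recombination with baculoviral DNA in insect cells, placing the expression cassette at the polyhedrin locus. A single loxP site sits immediately upstream of the polyhedrin promoter. It offers a site for Cre-mediated fusion with another loxP-bearing plasmid, which fits the associated toolbox's focus on multiprotein complexes, although the record does not spell out its intended use. A few short annotated fragments (rop, lacI, bom, ccdA) appear to be backbone or cassette remnants rather than functional elements.
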