Features (pLannotate 1.2.2; 21 found; start..end, strand, type, name):
    205..282     -  CDS            P61 (fragment): P78_NPVAC - Experimental evidence at protein level: Swiss-Prot protein existence level 1. Plays a role in the transport of the nucleocapsids from the cytoplasm toward the host nucleus together with the host actin- polymerizing Arp2/3 complex. From Autographa californica nuclear polyhedrosis virus (AcMNPV).
    284..335     -  misc_feature   bom (fragment): basis of mobility region from pBR322
    354..734     +  rep_origin     M13 ori (sequence partly withheld): M13 bacteriophage origin of replication; arrow indicates direction of (+) strand synthesis
    810..859     -  misc_feature   bom (fragment): basis of mobility region from pBR322
    961..996     -  CDS            rop (fragment): Rop protein, which maintains plasmids at low copy number; rop
   1091..1195    +  promoter       AmpR promoter: bla
   1196..2056    +  CDS            AmpR: β-lactamase; bla; confers resistance to ampicillin, carbenicillin, and related antibiotics
   2227..2815    +  rep_origin     ori: high-copy-number ColE1/pMB1/pBR322/pUC origin of replication
   2998..3051    +  CDS            lacI (fragment): lac repressor; lacI; The lac repressor binds to the lac operator to inhibit transcription in E. coli. This inhibition can be relieved by adding lactose or isopropyl-β-D-thiogalactopyranoside (IPTG).
   3378..3502    +  CDS            lef2: baculovirus late expression factor 2
   3540..4145    +  CDS            ORF603: baculovirus ORF603 protein
   4209..4242    -  protein_bind   loxP: Cre-mediated recombination occurs in the 8-bp core sequence (GCATACAT). Cre recombinase
   4243..4334    +  promoter       polyhedrin promoter: polh from Autographa californica; promoter for the baculovirus polyhedrin gene
   4355..4479    +  protein_bind   attR1: mutant version of attR; recombination site for the Gateway® LR reaction LR Clonase™
   4504..4534    +  promoter       lac UV5 promoter: E. coli lac promoter with an "up" mutation
   4558..4587    +  promoter       cat promoter (fragment): promoter of the E. coli cat gene encoding chloramphenicol acetyltransferase
   4588..5268    +  CDS            CmR: chloramphenicol acetyltransferase confers resistance to chloramphenicol
   5425..5583    +  CDS            ccdA (fragment): CCDA_ECO57 - Also known as H, letA. Experimental evidence at protein level: Swiss-Prot protein existence level 1. Antitoxin component of a type II toxin-antitoxin (TA) system which inhibits the post-segregational killing (PSK) of plasmid-free cells, also referred to as a plasmid addiction system. Binds to and blocks the activity of CcdB; will also remove bound CcdB protein from the CcdB-GyrA complex by forming a CcdA-CcdB complex, a process termed rejuvenation. Functions as a transcriptional corepressor for the ccdAB operon, repression also requires CcdB (By similarity). From Escherichia coli
   5588..5893    +  CDS            ccdB: CcdB, a bacterial toxin that poisons DNA gyrase; ccdB; Plasmids containing the ccdB gene cannot be propagated in standard E. coli strains.
   5934..6058    -  protein_bind   attR2: mutant version of attR; recombination site for the Gateway® LR reaction LR Clonase™
   6133..207     +  misc_recomb    baculovirus recombination region (ORF1629) (across the origin): contains part of ORF1629
>Addgene plasmid #163769 | pAC8_GWs-Lox (VE5589) | addgene full sequence | sequence record 379026 | Addgene NGS Result
ACCGGCGCAGGCGCCGCTGGCTGCACAACGGAAGGTCGTCTGCTTCGAGGCAGCGCTTGGGGTGGTGGCA
ATTCAATATTATAATTGGAATACAAATCGTAAAAATCTGCTATAAGCATTGTAATTTCGCTATCGTTTAC
CGTGCCGATATTTAACAACCGCTCAATGTAAGCAATTGTATTGTAAAGAGATTGTCTCAAGCTCGGATCG
ATCCCGCACGCCGATAACAAGCCTTTTCATTTTTACTACAGCATTGTAGTGGCGAGACACTTCGCTGTCG
TCGCCTGATGCGGTATTTTCTCCTTACGCATCTGTGCGGTATTTCACACCGCATA
[142 nt withheld, positions 336-477]
C
[141 nt withheld, positions 479-619]
CCTTTGACGTTGGAGTCCACGTTCTTT
[37 nt withheld, positions 647-683]
ACCCTATCTCGGGCTATTCTTTTGATTTATAAGGGATTTTGCCGATTTCGGCCTATTGGTTAAAAAATGA
GCTGATTTAACAAAAATTTAACGCGAATTTTAACAAAATATTAACGTTTACAATTTTATGGTGCACTCTC
AGTACAATCTGCTCTGATGCCGCATAGTTAAGCCAGCCCCGACACCCGCCAACACCCGCTGACGCGCCCT
GACGGGCTTGTCTGCTCCCGGCATCCGCTTACAGACAAGCTGTGACCGTCTCCGGGAGCTGCATGTGTCA
GAGGTTTTCACCGTCATCACCGAAACGCGCGAGACGAAAGGGCCTCGTGATACGCCTATTTTTATAGGTT
AATGTCATGATAATAATGGTTTCTTAGACGTCAGGTGGCACTTTTCGGGGAAATGTGCGCGGAACCCCTA
TTTGTTTATTTTTCTAAATACATTCAAATATGTATCCGCTCATGAGACAATAACCCTGATAAATGCTTCA
ATAATATTGAAAAAGGAAGAGTATGAGTATTCAACATTTCCGTGTCGCCCTTATTCCCTTTTTTGCGGCA
TTTTGCCTTCCTGTTTTTGCTCACCCAGAAACGCTGGTGAAAGTAAAAGATGCTGAAGATCAGTTGGGTG
CACGAGTGGGTTACATCGAACTGGATCTCAACAGCGGTAAGATCCTTGAGAGTTTTCGCCCCGAAGAACG
TTTTCCAATGATGAGCACTTTTAAAGTTCTGCTATGTGGCGCGGTATTATCCCGTATTGACGCCGGGCAA
GAGCAACTCGGTCGCCGCATACACTATTCTCAGAATGACTTGGTTGAGTACTCACCAGTCACAGAAAAGC
ATCTTACGGATGGCATGACAGTAAGAGAATTATGCAGTGCTGCCATAACCATGAGTGATAACACTGCGGC
CAACTTACTTCTGACAACGATCGGAGGACCGAAGGAGCTAACCGCTTTTTTGCACAACATGGGGGATCAT
GTAACTCGCCTTGATCGTTGGGAACCGGAGCTGAATGAAGCCATACCAAACGACGAGCGTGACACCACGA
TGCCTGTAGCAATGGCAACAACGTTGCGCAAACTATTAACTGGCGAACTACTTACTCTAGCTTCCCGGCA
ACAATTAATAGACTGGATGGAGGCGGATAAAGTTGCAGGACCACTTCTGCGCTCGGCCCTTCCGGCTGGC
TGGTTTATTGCTGATAAATCTGGAGCCGGTGAGCGTGGGTCTCGCGGTATCATTGCAGCACTGGGGCCAG
ATGGTAAGCCCTCCCGTATCGTAGTTATCTACACGACGGGGAGTCAGGCAACTATGGATGAACGAAATAG
ACAGATCGCTGAGATAGGTGCCTCACTGATTAAGCATTGGTAACTGTCAGACCAAGTTTACTCATATATA
CTTTAGATTGATTTAAAACTTCATTTTTAATTTAAAAGGATCTAGGTGAAGATCCTTTTTGATAATCTCA
TGACCAAAATCCCTTAACGTGAGTTTTCGTTCCACTGAGCGTCAGACCCCGTAGAAAAGATCAAAGGATC
TTCTTGAGATCCTTTTTTTCTGCGCGTAATCTGCTGCTTGCAAACAAAAAAACCACCGCTACCAGCGGTG
GTTTGTTTGCCGGATCAAGAGCTACCAACTCTTTTTCCGAAGGTAACTGGCTTCAGCAGAGCGCAGATAC
CAAATACTGTTCTTCTAGTGTAGCCGTAGTTAGGCCACCACTTCAAGAACTCTGTAGCACCGCCTACATA
CCTCGCTCTGCTAATCCTGTTACCAGTGGCTGCTGCCAGTGGCGATAAGTCGTGTCTTACCGGGTTGGAC
TCAAGACGATAGTTACCGGATAAGGCGCAGCGGTCGGGCTGAACGGGGGGTTCGTGCACACAGCCCAGCT
TGGAGCGAACGACCTACACCGAACTGAGATACCTACAGCGTGAGCTATGAGAAAGCGCCACGCTTCCCGA
AGGGAGAAAGGCGGACAGGTATCCGGTAAGCGGCAGGGTCGGAACAGGAGAGCGCACGAGGGAGCTTCCA
GGGGGAAACGCCTGGTATCTTTATAGTCCTGTCGGGTTTCGCCACCTCTGACTTGAGCGTCGATTTTTGT
GATGCTCGTCAGGGGGGCGGAGCCTATGGAAAAACGCCAGCAACGCGGCCTTTTTACGGTTCCTGGCCTT
TTGCTGGCCTTTTGCTCACATGTTCTTTCCTGCGTTATCCCCTGATTCTGTGGATAACCGTATTACCGCC
TTTGAGTGAGCTGATACCGCTCGCCGCAGCCGAACGACCGAGCGCAGCGAGTCAGTGAGCGAGGAAGCGG
AAGAGCGCCCAATACGCAAACCGCCTCTCCCCGCGCGTTGGCCGATTCATTAATGCAGAACGGCTCCGCC
CACTATTAATGAAATTAAAAATTCCAATTTTAAAAAACGCAGCAAGAGAAACATTTGTATGAAAGAATGC
GTAGAAGGAAAGAAAAATGTCGTCGACATGCTGAACAACAAGATTAATATGCCTCCGTGTATAAAAAAAA
TATTGAACGATTTGAAAGAAAACAATGTACCGCGCGGCGGTATGTACAGGAAGAGGTTTATACTAAACTG
TTACATTGCAAACGTGGTTTCGTGTGCCAAGTGTGAAAACCGATGTTTAATCAAGGCTCTGACGCATTTC
TACAACCACGACTCCAAGTGTGTGGGTGAAGTCATGCATCTTTTAATCAAATCCCAAGATGTGTATAAAC
CACCAAACTGCCAAAAAATGAAAACTGTCGACAAGCTCTGTCCGTTTGCTGGCAACTGCAAGGGTCTCAA
TCCTATTTGTAATTATTGAATAATAAAACAATTATAAATGTCAAATTTGTTTTTTATTAACGATACAAAC
CAAACGCAACAAGAACATTTGTAGTATTATCTATAATTGAAAACGCGTAGTTATAATCGCTGAGGTAATA
TTTAAAATCATTTTCAAATGATTCACAGTTAATTTGCGACAATATAATTTTATTTTCACATAAACTAGAC
GCCTTGTCGTCTTCTTCTTCGTATTCCTTCTCTTTTTCATTTTTCTCCTCATAAAAATTAACATAGTTAT
TATCGTATCCATATATGTATCTATCGTATAGAGTAAATTTTTTGTTGTCATAAATATATATGTCTTTTTT
AATGGGGTGTATAGTACCGCTGCGCATAGTTTTTCTGTAATTTACAACAGTGCTATTTTCTGGTAGTTCT
TCGGAGTGTGTTGCTTTAATTATTAAATTTATATAATCAATGAATTTGGGATCGTCGGTTTTGTACAATA
TGTTGCCGGCATAGTACGCAGCTTCTTCTAGTTCAATTACACCATTTTTTAGCAGCACCGGATTAACATA
ACTTTCCAAAATGTTGTACGAACCGTTAAACAAAAACAGTTCACCTCCCTTTTCTATACTATTGTCTGCG
AGCAGTTGTTTGTTGTTAAAAATAACAGCCATTGTAATGAGACGCACAAACTAATATCACAAACTGGAAA
TGTCTATCAATATATAGTTGCTGATATAACTTCGTATAATGTATGCTATACGAAGTTATATCATGGAGAT
AATTAAAATGATAACCATCTCGCAAATAAATAAGTATTTTACTGTTTTCGTAACAGTTTTGTAATAAAAA
AACCTATAAATACGGATCCCTGCAGGATCAAACAAGTTTGTACAAAAAAGCTGAACGAGAAACGTAAAAT
GATATAAATATCAATATATTAAATTAGATTTTGCATAAAAAACAGACTACATAATACTGTAAAACACAAC
ATATCCAGTCACTATGGCGGCCGCATTAGGCACCCCAGGCTTTACACTTTATGCTTCCGGCTCGTATAAT
GTGTGGATTTTGAGTTAGGATCCGTCGAGATTTTCAGGAGCTAAGGAAGCTAAAATGGAGAAAAAAATCA
CTGGATATACCACCGTTGATATATCCCAATGGCATCGTAAAGAACATTTTGAGGCATTTCAGTCAGTTGC
TCAATGTACCTATAACCAGACCGTTCAGCTGGATATTACGGCCTTTTTAAAGACCGTAAAGAAAAATAAG
CACAAGTTTTATCCGGCCTTTATTCACATTCTTGCCCGCCTGATGAATGCTCATCCGGAATTCCGTATGG
CAATGAAAGACGGTGAGCTGGTGATATGGGATAGTGTTCACCCTTGTTACACCGTTTTCCATGAGCAAAC
TGAAACGTTTTCATCGCTCTGGAGTGAATACCACGACGATTTCCGGCAGTTTCTACACATATATTCGCAA
GATGTGGCGTGTTACGGTGAAAACCTGGCCTATTTCCCTAAAGGGTTTATTGAGAATATGTTTTTCGTCT
CAGCCAATCCCTGGGTGAGTTTCACCAGTTTTGATTTAAACGTGGCCAATATGGACAACTTCTTCGCCCC
CGTTTTCACCATGGGCAAATATTATACGCAAGGCGACAAGGTGCTGATGCCGCTGGCGATTCAGGTTCAT
CATGCCGTTTGTGATGGCTTCCATGTCGGCAGAATGCTTAATGAATTACAACAGTACTGCGATGAGTGGC
AGGCGGGGCGTAATCTAGAGGATCCGGCTTACTAAAAGCCAGATAACAGTATGCGTATTTGCGCGCTGAT
TTTTGCGGTATAAGAATATATACTGATATGTATACCCGAAGTATGTCAAAAAGAGGTATGCTATGAAGCA
GCGTATTACAGTGACAGTTGACAGCGACAGCTATCAGTTGCTCAAGGCATATATGATGTCAATATCTCCG
GTCTGGTAAGCACAACCATGCAGAATGAAGCCCGTCGTCTGCGTGCCGAACGCTGGAAAGCGGAAAATCA
GGAAGGGATGGCTGAGGTCGCCCGGTTTATTGAAATGAACGGCTCTTTTGCTGACGAGAACAGGGGCTGG
TGAAATGCAGTTTAAGGTTTACACCTATAAAAGAGAGAGCCGTTATCGTCTGTTTGTGGATGTACAGAGT
GATATTATTGACACGCCCGGGCGACGGATGGTGATCCCCCTGGCCAGTGCACGTCTGCTGTCAGATAAAG
TCCCCCGTGAACTTTACCCGGTGGTGCATATCGGGGATGAAAGCTGGCGCATGATGACCACCGATATGGC
CAGTGTGCCGGTCTCCGTTATCGGGGAAGAAGTGGCTGATCTCAGCCACCGCGAAAATGACATCAAAAAC
GCCATTAACCTGATGTTCTGGGGAATATAAATGTCAGGCTCCCTTATACACAGCCAGTCTGCAGGTCGAC
CATAGTGACTGGATATGTTGTGTTTTACAGTATTATGTAGTCTGTTTTTTATGCAAAATCTAATTTAATA
TATTGATATTTATATCATTTTACGTTTCTCGTTCAGCTTTCTTGTACAAAGTGGTAGGATCCGAACAAAA
ACTCATCTCAGAAGAGGATCTGTAAGCTTGATGGGCGGCCGCTTAATTAATTGATCCGGGTTATTAGTAC
ATTTATTAAGCGCTAGATTCTGTGCGTTGTTGATTTACAGACAATTGTTGTACGTATTTTAATAATTCAT
TAAATTTATAATCTTTAGGGTGGTATGTTAGAGCGAAAATCAAATGATTTTCAGCGTCTTTATATCTGAA
TTTAAATATTAAATCCTCAATAGATTTGTAAAATAGGTTTCGATTAGTTTCAAACAAGGGTTGTTTTTCC
GAACCGATGGCTGGACTATCTAATGGATTTTCGCTCAACGCCACAAAACTTGCCAAATCTTGTAGCAGCA
ATCTAGCTTTGTCGATATTCGTTTGTGTTTTGTTTTGTAATAAAGGTTCGACGTCGTTCAAAATATTATG
CGCTTTTGTATTTCTTTCATCACTGTCGTTAGTGTACAATTGACTCGACGTAAACACGTTAAATAAAGCT
TGGACATATTTAACATCGGGCGTGTTAGCTTTATTAGGCCGATTATCGTCGTCGTCCCAACCCTCGTCGT
TAGAAGTTGCTTCCGAAGACGATTTTGCCATAGCCACACGACGCCTATTAATTGTGTCGGCTAACACGTC
CGCGATCAAATTTGTAGTTGAGCTTTTTGGAATTATTTCTGATTGCGGGCGTTTTTGGGCGGGTTTCAAT
CTAACTGTGCCCGATTTTAATTCAGACAACACGTTAGAAAGCGATGGTGCAGGCGGTGGTAACATTTCAG
ACGGCAAATCTACTAATGGCGGCGGTGGTGGAGCTGATGATAAATCTACCATCGGTGGAGGCGCAGGCGG
GGCTGGCGGCGGAGGCGGAGGCGGAGGTGGTGGCGGTGATGCAGACGGCGGTTTAGGCTCAAATGTCTCT
TTAGGCAACACAGTCGGCACCTCAACTATTGTACTGGTTTCGGGCGCCGTTTTTGGTTTGACCGGTCTGA
GACGAGTGCGATTTTTTTCGTTTCTAATAGCTTCCAACAATTGTTGTCTGTCGTCTAAAGGTGCAGCGGG
TTGAGGTTCCGTCGGCATTGGTGGAGCGGGCGGCAATTCAGACATCGATGGTGGTGGTGGTGGTGGAGGC
GCTGGAATGTTAGGCACGGGAGAAGGTGGTGGCGGCGGTGCCGCCGGTATAATTTGTTCTGGTTTAGTTT
GTTCGCGCACGATTGTGGGC
